>Addgene plasmid #238633 | NanoLuc-VDR Fusion Vector | addgene full sequence | sequence record 478505 | Addgene NGS Result
TCAATATTGGCCATTAGCCATATTATTCATTGGTTATATAGCATAAATCAATATTGGCTATTGGCCATTG
CATACGTTGTATCTATATCATAATATGTACATTTATATTGGCTCATGTCCAATATGACCGCCATGTTGGC
ATTGATTATTGACTAGTTATTAATAGTAATCAATTACGGGGTCATTAGTTCATAGCCCATATATGGAGTT
CCGCGTTACATAACTTACGGTAAATGGCCCGCCTGGCTGACCGCCCAACGACCCCCGCCCATTGACGTCA
ATAATGACGTATGTTCCCATAGTAACGCCAATAGGGACTTTCCATTGACGTCAATGGGTGGAGTATTTAC
GGTAAACTGCCCACTTGGCAGTACATCAAGTGTATCATATGCCAAGTCCGCCCCCTATTGACGTCAATGA
CGGTAAATGGCCCGCCTGGCATTATGCCCAGTACATGACCTTACGGGACTTTCCTACTTGGCAGTACATC
TACGTATTAGTCATCGCTATTACCATGGTGATGCGGTTTTGGCAGTACACCAATGGGCGTGGATAGCGGT
TTGACTCACGGGGATTTCCAAGTCTCCACCCCATTGACGTCAATGGGAGTTTGTTTTGGCACCAAAATCA
ACGGGACTTTCCAAAATGTCGTAATAACCCCGCCCCGTTGACGCAAATGGGCGGTAGGCGTGTACGGTGG
GAGGTCTATATAAGCAGAGCTGGTTTAGTGAACCGTCAGATCACTAGAAGCTTTATTGCGGTAGTTTATC
ACAGTTAAATTGCTAACGCAGTCAGTGCTTCTGACACAACAGTCTCGAACTTAAGCTGCAGAAGTTGGTC
GTGAGGCACTGGGCAGGTAAGTATCAAGGTTACAAGACAGGTTTAAGGAGACCAATAGAAACTGGGCTTG
TCGAGACAGAGAAGACTCTTGCGTTTCTGATAGGCACCTATTGGTCTTACTGACATCCACTTTGCCTTTC
TCTCCACAGGTGTCCACTCCCAGTTCAATTACAGCTCTTAAGGCTAGAGTATTAATACGACTCACTATAG
GGCTAGCGCTCACCATGGTCTTCACACTCGAAGATTTCGTTGGGGACTGGCGACAGACAGCCGGCTACAA
CCTGGACCAAGTCCTTGAACAGGGAGGTGTGTCCAGTTTGTTTCAGAATCTCGGGGTGTCCGTAACTCCG
ATCCAAAGGATTGTCCTGAGCGGTGAAAATGGGCTGAAGATCGACATCCATGTCATCATCCCGTATGAAG
GTCTGAGCGGCGACCAAATGGGCCAGATCGAAAAAATTTTTAAGGTGGTGTACCCTGTGGATGATCATCA
CTTTAAGGTGATCCTGCACTATGGCACACTGGTAATCGACGGGGTTACGCCGAACATGATCGACTATTTC
GGACGGCCGTATGAAGGCATCGCCGTGTTCGACGGCAAAAAGATCACTGTAACAGGGACCCTGTGGAACG
GCAACAAAATTATCGACGAGCGCCTGATCAACCCCGACGGCTCCCTGCTGTTCCGAGTAACCATCAACGG
AGTGACCGGCTGGCGGCTGTGCGAACGCATTCTGGCGGGCTCGAGCGGCGCGATCGCCATGGAGGCAATG
GCGGCCAGCACTTCCCTGCCTGACCCTGGAGACTTTGACCGGAACGTGCCCCGGATCTGTGGGGTGTGTG
GAGACCGAGCCACTGGCTTTCACTTCAATGCTATGACCTGTGAAGGCTGCAAAGGCTTCTTCAGGCGAAG
CATGAAGCGGAAGGCACTATTCACCTGCCCCTTCAACGGGGACTGCCGCATCACCAAGGACAACCGACGC
CACTGCCAGGCCTGCCGGCTCAAACGCTGTGTGGACATCGGCATGATGAAGGAGTTCATTCTGACAGATG
AGGAAGTGCAGAGGAAGCGGGAGATGATCCTGAAGCGGAAGGAGGAGGAGGCCTTGAAGGACAGTCTGCG
GCCCAAGCTGTCTGAGGAGCAGCAGCGCATCATTGCCATACTGCTGGACGCCCACCATAAGACCTACGAC
CCCACCTACTCCGACTTCTGCCAGTTCCGGCCTCCAGTTCGTGTGAATGATGGTGGAGGGAGCCATCCTT
CCAGGCCCAACTCCAGACACACTCCCAGCTTCTCTGGGGACTCCTCCTCCTCCTGCTCAGATCACTGTAT
CACCTCTTCAGACATGATGGACTCGTCCAGCTTCTCCAATCTGGATCTGAGTGAAGAAGATTCAGATGAC
CCTTCTGTGACCCTAGAGCTGTCCCAGCTCTCCATGCTGCCCCACCTGGCTGACCTGGTCAGTTACAGCA
TCCAAAAGGTCATTGGCTTTGCTAAGATGATACCAGGATTCAGAGACCTCACCTCTGAGGACCAGATCGT
ACTGCTGAAGTCAAGTGCCATTGAGGTCATCATGTTGCGCTCCAATGAGTCCTTCACCATGGACGACATG
TCCTGGACCTGTGGCAACCAAGACTACAAGTACCGCGTCAGTGACGTGACCAAAGCCGGACACAGCCTGG
AGCTGATTGAGCCCCTCATCAAGTTCCAGGTGGGACTGAAGAAGCTGAACTTGCATGAGGAGGAGCATGT
CCTGCTCATGGCCATCTGCATCGTCTCCCCAGATCGTCCTGGGGTGCAGGACGCCGCGCTGATTGAGGCC
ATCCAGGACCGCCTGTCCAACACACTGCAGACGTACATCCGCTGCCGCCACCCGCCCCCGGGCAGCCACC
TGCTCTATGCCAAGATGATCCAGAAGCTAGCCGACCTGCGCAGCCTCAATGAGGAGCACTCCAAGCAGTA
CCGCTGCCTCTCCTTCCAGCCTGAGTGCAGCATGAAGCTAACGCCCCTTGTGCTCGAAGTGTTTGGCAAT
GAGATCTCCGTTTAAACGAATTCGGGCTCGGTACCCGGGGATCCTCTAGAGTCGACCTGCAGGCATGCAA
GCTGATCCGGCTGCTAACAAAGCCCGAAAGGAAGCTGAGTTGGCTGCTGCCACCGCTGAGCAATAACTAG
CATAACCCCTTGGGGCGGCCGCTTCGAGCAGACATGATAAGATACATTGATGAGTTTGGACAAACCACAA
CTAGAATGCAGTGAAAAAAATGCTTTATTTGTGAAATTTGTGATGCTATTGCTTTATTTGTAACCATTAT
AAGCTGCAATAAACAAGTTAACAACAACAATTGCATTCATTTTATGTTTCAGGTTCAGGGGGAGATGTGG
GAGGTTTTTTTAAGCAAGTAAAACCTCTACAAATGTGGTAAAATCGAATTTTAACAAAATATTAACGCTT
ACAATTTCCTGATGCGGTATTTTCTCCTTACGCATCTGTGCGGTATTTCACACCGCATACGCGGATCTGC
GCAGCACCATGGCCTGAAATAACCTCTGAAAGAGGAACTTGGTTAGGTACCTTCTGAGGCGGAAAGAACC
AGCTGTGGAATGTGTGTCAGTTAGGGTGTGGAAAGTCCCCAGGCTCCCCAGCAGGCAGAAGTATGCAAAG
CATGCATCTCAATTAGTCAGCAACCAGGTGTGGAAAGTCCCCAGGCTCCCCAGCAGGCAGAAGTATGCAA
AGCATGCATCTCAATTAGTCAGCAACCATAGTCCCGCCCCTAACTCCGCCCATCCCGCCCCTAACTCCGC
CCAGTTCCGCCCATTCTCCGCCCCATGGCTGACTAATTTTTTTTATTTATGCAGAGGCCGAGGCCGCCTC
GGCCTCTGAGCTATTCCAGAAGTAGTGAGGAGGCTTTTTTGGAGGCCTAGGCTTTTGCAAAAAGCTCGAT
TCTTCTGACACTAGCGCCACCATGAAGAAGCCCGAACTCACCGCTACCAGCGTTGAAAAATTTCTCATCG
AGAAGTTCGACAGTGTGAGCGACCTGATGCAGTTGTCGGAGGGCGAAGAGAGCCGAGCCTTCAGCTTCGA
TGTCGGCGGACGCGGCTATGTACTGCGGGTGAATAGCTGCGCTGATGGCTTCTACAAAGACCGCTACGTG
TACCGCCACTTCGCCAGCGCTGCACTACCCATCCCCGAAGTGTTGGACATCGGCGAGTTCAGCGAGAGCC
TGACATACTGCATCAGTAGACGCGCCCAAGGCGTTACTCTCCAAGACCTCCCCGAAACAGAGCTGCCTGC
TGTGTTACAGCCTGTCGCCGAAGCTATGGATGCTATTGCCGCCGCCGACCTCAGTCAAACCAGCGGCTTC
GGCCCATTCGGGCCCCAAGGCATCGGCCAGTACACAACCTGGCGGGATTTCATTTGCGCCATTGCTGATC
CCCATGTCTACCACTGGCAGACCGTGATGGACGACACCGTGTCCGCCAGCGTAGCTCAAGCCCTGGACGA
ACTGATGCTGTGGGCCGAAGACTGTCCCGAGGTGCGCCACCTCGTCCATGCCGACTTCGGCAGCAACAAC
GTCCTGACCGACAACGGCCGCATCACCGCCGTAATCGACTGGTCCGAAGCTATGTTCGGGGACAGTCAGT
ACGAGGTGGCCAACATCTTCTTCTGGCGGCCCTGGCTGGCTTGCATGGAGCAGCAGACTCGCTACTTCGA
GCGCCGGCATCCCGAGCTGGCCGGCAGCCCTCGTCTGCGAGCCTACATGCTGCGCATCGGCCTGGATCAG
CTCTACCAGAGCCTCGTGGACGGCAACTTCGACGATGCTGCCTGGGCTCAAGGCCGCTGCGATGCCATCG
TCCGCAGCGGGGCCGGCACCGTCGGTCGCACACAAATCGCTCGCCGGAGCGCAGCCGTATGGACCGACGG
CTGCGTCGAGGTGCTGGCCGACAGCGGCAACCGCCGGCCCAGTACACGACCGCGCGCTAAGGAGGTAGGT
CGAGTTTAGACTCTAGCCATCACGATGGCCGCAATAAAATATCTTTATTTTCATTACATCTGTGTGTTGG
TTTTTTGTGTGAATCGATAGCGATAAGGATCCTCTTTGCGCTTGCGTTTTCCCTTGTCCAGATAGCCCAG
TAGCTGACATTCATCCGGGGTCAGCACCGTTTCTGCGGACTGGCTTTCTACGTAATGGTTTCTTAGACGT
CAGGTGGCACTTTTCGGGGAAATGTGCGCGGAACCCCTATTTGTTTATTTTTCTAAATACATTCAAATAT
GTATCCGCTCATGAGACAATAACCCTGATAAATGCTTCAATAATATTGAAAAAGGAAGAGTATGAGTATT
CAACATTTCCGTGTCGCCCTTATTCCCTTTTTTGCGGCATTTTGCCTTCCTGTTTTTGCTCACCCAGAAA
CGCTGGTGAAAGTAAAAGATGCTGAAGATCAGTTGGGTGCACGAGTGGGTTACATCGAACTGGATCTCAA
CAGCGGTAAGATCCTTGAGAGTTTTCGCCCCGAAGAACGTTTTCCAATGATGAGCACTTTCAAAGTTCTG
CTATGTGGCGCGGTATTATCCCGTATTGACGCCGGGCAAGAGCAACTCGGTCGCCGCATACACTATTCTC
AGAATGACTTGGTTGAGTACTCACCAGTCACAGAAAAGCATCTTACGGATGGCATGACAGTAAGAGAATT
ATGCAGTGCTGCCATAACCATGAGTGATAACACTGCGGCCAACTTACTTCTGACAACTATCGGAGGACCG
AAGGAGCTAACCGCTTTTTTGCACAACATGGGGGATCATGTAACTCGCCTTGATCGTTGGGAACCGGAGC
TGAATGAAGCCATACCAAACGACGAGCGTGACACCACGATGCCTGTAGCAATGGCAACAACGTTGCGCAA
ACTATTAACTGGCGAACTACTTACTCTAGCTTCCCGGCAACAATTAATAGACTGGATGGAGGCGGATAAA
GTTGCAGGACCACTTCTGCGCTCGGCCCTTCCGGCTGGCTGGTTTATTGCTGATAAATCTGGAGCCGGTG
AGCGTGGGTCTCGCGGTATCATTGCAGCACTGGGGCCAGATGGTAAGCCCTCCCGTATCGTAGTTATCTA
CACGACGGGGAGTCAGGCAACTATGGATGAACGAAATAGACAGATCGCTGAGATAGGTGCCTCACTGATT
AAGCATTGGTAATTCGAAATGACCGACCAAGCGACGCCCAACCGGTATCAGCTCACTCAAAGGCGGTAAT
ACGGTTATCCACAGAATCAGGGGATAACGCAGGAAAGAACATGTGAGCAAAAGGCCAGCAAAAGGCCAGG
AACCGTAAAAAGGCCGCGTTGCTGGCGTTTTTCCATAGGCTCCGCCCCCCTGACGAGCATCACAAAAATC
GACGCTCAAGTCAGAGGTGGCGAAACCCGACAGGACTATAAAGATACCAGGCGTTTCCCCCTGGAAGCTC
CCTCGTGCGCTCTCCTGTTCCGACCCTGCCGCTTACCGGATACCTGTCCGCCTTTCTCCCTTCGGGAAGC
GTGGCGCTTTCTCATAGCTCACGCTGTAGGTATCTCAGTTCGGTGTAGGTCGTTCGCTCCAAGCTGGGCT
GTGTGCACGAACCCCCCGTTCAGCCCGACCGCTGCGCCTTATCCGGTAACTATCGTCTTGAGTCCAACCC
GGTAAGACACGACTTATCGCCACTGGCAGCAGCCACTGGTAACAGGATTAGCAGAGCGAGGTATGTAGGC
GGTGCTACAGAGTTCTTGAAGTGGTGGCCTAACTACGGCTACACTAGAAGGACAGTATTTGGTATCTGCG
CTCTGCTGAAGCCAGTTACCTTCGGAAAAAGAGTTGGTAGCTCTTGATCCGGCAAACAAACCACCGCTGG
TAGCGGTGGTTTTTTTGTTTGCAAGCAGCAGATTACGCGCAGAAAAAAAGGATTTCAAGAAGATCCTTTG
ATCTTTTCTACGGGGTCTGACGCTCAGTGGAACGAAAACTCACGTTAAGGGATTTTGGTCATGAGATTAT
CAAAAAGGATCTTCACCTAGATCCTTTTATAGTCCGGAAATACAGGAACGCACGCTGGATGGCCCTTCGC
TGGGATGGTGAAACCATGAAAAATGGCAGCTTCAGTGGATTAAGTGGGGGTAATGTGGCCTGTACCCTCT
GGTTGCATAGGTATTCATACGGTTAAAATTTATCAGGCGCGATTGCGGCAGTTTTTCGGGTGGTTTGTTG
CCATTTTTACCTGTCTGCTGCCGTGATCGCGCTGAACGCGTTTTAGCGGTGCGTACAATTAAGGGATTAT
GGTAAATCCACTTACTGTCTGCCCTCGTAGCCATCGAGATAAACCGCAGTACTCCGGCCACGATGCGTCC
GGCGTAGAGGATCGAGATCT
Features (pLannotate 1.2.2; 21 found; start..end, strand, type, name):
    140..517     +  enhancer       CMV enhancer: human cytomegalovirus immediate early enhancer
    519..718     +  promoter       CMV promoter: human cytomegalovirus (CMV) immediate early promoter
    857..989     +  intron         chimeric intron: chimera between introns from human β-globin and immunoglobulin heavy chain genes
   1033..1051    +  promoter       T7 promoter: promoter for bacteriophage T7 RNA polymerase
   1065..1577    +  CDS            Nluc: NanoLuc® luciferase human codon-optimized
   1599..2879    +  CDS            VDR: VDR_HUMAN - Also known as NR1I1. Experimental evidence at protein level: Swiss-Prot protein existence level 1. Nuclear receptor for calcitriol, the active form of vitamin D3 which mediates the action of this vitamin on cells (PubMed:28698609, PubMed:16913708, PubMed:15728261, PubMed:10678179). Enters the nucleus upon vitamin D3 binding where it forms heterodimers with the retinoid X receptor/RXR (PubMed:28698609). The VDR-RXR heterodimers bind to specific response elements on DNA and activate the transcription of vitamin D3-responsive target genes (PubMed:28698609). Plays a central role in cal
   2888..2943    +  misc_feature   MCS: pUC18/19 multiple cloning site
   2950..2999    +  CDS            SET1 (fragment): solubility-enhancement tag derived from T7 phage gene 10B
   3007..3026    +  terminator     T7 terminator (fragment): transcription terminator for bacteriophage T7 RNA polymerase
   3048..3169    -  polyA_signal   SV40 poly(A) signal: SV40 polyadenylation signal
   3192..3260    -  CDS            large T antigen (fragment): large T antigen from SV40 (simian virus 40)
   3265..3297    +  rep_origin     M13 ori (fragment): M13 bacteriophage origin of replication; arrow indicates direction of (+) strand synthesis
   3298..3349    -  misc_feature   bom (fragment): basis of mobility region from pBR322
   3414..3771    +  promoter       SV40 promoter: SV40 enhancer and early promoter
   3802..4824    +  CDS            hph: KHYB_ECOLX - Experimental evidence at protein level: Swiss-Prot protein existence level 1. The aminoglycoside phosphotransferases achieve inactivation of their antibiotic substrates by phosphorylation. Only phosphorylates hygromycin and closely related compounds such as demethyl analogs and destomycin. From Escherichia coli.
   4863..4911    +  polyA_signal   poly(A) signal: synthetic polyadenylation signal
   4932..5024    -  CDS            tnpA (fragment): TN5P_ECOLX - Also known as tnp. Experimental evidence at protein level: Swiss-Prot protein existence level 1. Mediates transposition of transposon Tn5 by a 'cut and paste' mechanism. First, the monomeric transposase binds the 19 bp inverted DNA repeats flanking the transposon. Then, dimerization of the DNA- bound transposase creates a synaptic DNA complex. After nicking of the first DNA strand, excision of the transposon proceeds through a series of intermediates. The transposase then mediates the insertion of the transposon at a new site by strand transfer. The activity of the wild- type tran
   5067..5171    +  promoter       AmpR promoter: bla
   5172..6032    +  CDS            AmpR: β-lactamase; bla; confers resistance to ampicillin, carbenicillin, and related antibiotics
   6190..6778    -  rep_origin     ori: high-copy-number ColE1/pMB1/pBR322/pUC origin of replication
   6894..7177    +  misc_feature   cer region: ColE1-derived recombination site that helps to maintain plasmids as monomers
