[The description below was written by a language model from this plasmid's Addgene catalogue record and pLannotate feature annotations shown in this document.]
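Description:
NanoLuc-VDR Fusion Vector is a 7,230 nt mammalian expression plasmid built on the pFN31A Nluc CMV-neo Flexi vector backbone. It expresses the human vitamin D receptor (VDR, also known as NR1I1) fused at its N terminus to NanoLuc luciferase. It is propagated in E. coli as a high-copy plasmid through a ColE1/pUC-type origin and selected with ampicillin via the β-lactamase gene. A ColE1 cer site is also present, which helps keep the plasmid in monomeric form. For selection in mammalian cells, the sequence carries an SV40 enhancer/early promoter driving the hygromycin phosphotransferase gene (hph), followed by a synthetic polyadenylation signal. This matches the hygromycin marker listed in the catalogue, even though the backbone name includes "neo".

The expression cassette starts with the human CMV immediate-early enhancer and promoter, followed by a chimeric β-globin/immunoglobulin intron that generally improves transcript processing and expression. A T7 promoter lies just upstream of the coding region and, together with a partial T7 terminator downstream, could in principle support T7 polymerase-driven transcription. The human codon-optimized Nluc coding sequence is followed after a short gap by the VDR open reading frame, which the record lists as carrying no mutations. An SV40 poly(A) signal is annotated downstream of the insert. Several small fragment annotations (SET1, large T antigen, M13 ori, bom, tnpA) are probably backbone remnants or partial matches rather than functional parts.

VDR is the nuclear receptor for calcitriol and heterodimerizes with RXR to activate target genes. The stated purpose is simply expression of the NanoLuc-VDR fusion in mammalian cells. A luminescent tag of this kind is commonly used for bioluminescence-based detection or energy-transfer assays, but the record does not specify a particular application.
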