Addgene plasmid #238633: NanoLuc-VDR Fusion Vector
Purpose: Express NanoLuc-VDR Fusion Protein in Mammalian Cells under a CMV promoter
Depositing lab: Promega Corporation.
Backbone
  Vector backbone: pFN31A Nluc CMV-neo Flexi(R) Vector
  Vector type: Mammalian Expression
  Selectable markers: Hygromycin
Growth in bacteria
  Bacterial resistance: Ampicillin, 100 μg/mL
  Growth temperature: 37°C
  Growth strain: DH5alpha
  Copy number: High Copy
Gene/Insert
  Gene/Insert name: VDR
  Species: H. sapiens (human)
  Mutation: None
  Entrez Gene: VDR (a.k.a. NR1I1, PPP1R163)
  Promoter: CMV
  Tag / fusion protein: NanoLuc (R) (N terminal on backbone)
  Cloning method: Other
Terms and licenses: Academic/Nonprofit Terms; Industry Terms
How to cite: NanoLuc-VDR Fusion Vector was a gift from Promega Corporation (Addgene plasmid # 238633 ; http://n2t.net/addgene:238633 ; RRID:Addgene_238633)
